Addgene plasmid #29527: pcDNA3.1-ERBB4
Depositing lab: Yardena Samuels. Depositing organization: National Human Genome Research Institute (NHGRI). Publication: Analysis of the tyrosine kinome in melanoma reveals recurrent mutations in ERBB4. Prickett TD, Agrawal NS, Wei X, Yates KE, Lin JC, Wunderlich JR, Cronin JC, Cruz P, Rosenberg SA, Samuels Y. Nat Genet. 2009 Oct . 41(10):1127-32. 10.1038/ng.438 PubMed 19718025.
Backbone
  Vector backbone: pcDNA3.1
  Backbone manufacturer: Invitrogen
  Backbone size w/o insert (bp): 5500
  Vector type: Mammalian Expression
  Selectable markers: Neomycin (select with G418)
Growth in bacteria
  Bacterial resistance: Ampicillin, 100 μg/mL
  Growth temperature: 37°C
  Growth strain: DH5alpha
  Copy number: High Copy
Gene/Insert
  Gene/Insert name: ERBB4 (alt name: HER4)
  Species: H. sapiens (human)
  Insert size (bp): 3927
  Mutation: Wild Type
  GenBank ID: NM_005235
  Entrez Gene: ERBB4 (a.k.a. ALS19, HER4, p180erbB4)
  Cloning method: Restriction Enzyme; 5′ cloning site XbaI (not destroyed); 3′ cloning site NotI (not destroyed)
  Sequencing primers: 5′ CMV-F; 3′ BGH-rev
Terms and licenses: Academic/Nonprofit Terms; Industry Terms: Not Available to Industry
How to cite: pcDNA3.1-ERBB4 was a gift from Yardena Samuels (Addgene plasmid # 29527 ; http://n2t.net/addgene:29527 ; RRID:Addgene_29527)
