[The description below was written by a language model from this plasmid's Addgene catalogue record.]
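Description:
pcDNA3.1-ERBB4 is a mammalian expression plasmid built on the commercial pcDNA3.1 backbone (about 5.5 kb without insert) and carrying the wild-type human ERBB4 cDNA, also known as HER4. It is maintained in E. coli as a high-copy plasmid under ampicillin selection. A neomycin resistance marker allows G418 selection of transfected mammalian cells, so it can be used for stable line generation as well as transient expression.

The insert is roughly 3.9 kb, corresponds to the reference transcript for ERBB4, and was cloned by restriction digestion between XbaI at the 5′ end and NotI at the 3′ end, with both sites retained. The record does not explicitly list the promoter or terminator. However, the recommended sequencing primers (CMV forward and BGH reverse) fit the standard pcDNA3.1 layout, in which the CMV immediate-early promoter drives strong constitutive transcription and the bovine growth hormone polyadenylation signal terminates it. No epitope tag or reporter fusion is recorded, and no annotated feature table was supplied, so finer details of the backbone cannot be confirmed here.

ERBB4 encodes a receptor tyrosine kinase of the EGFR/ErbB family. The plasmid comes from a study of the tyrosine kinome in melanoma that identified recurrent ERBB4 mutations. As the unmutated version, it would plausibly serve as the wild-type reference for comparison with mutant receptors, though the record does not state this use. More generally, it suits overexpression of full-length ERBB4 in cultured mammalian cells.
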