>Addgene plasmid #29527 | pcDNA3.1-ERBB4 | addgene partial sequence | sequence record 34681 | 29527 with CMV-F
CAGACTCTCTGGCTACTAGAGAACCCACTGCTTACTGGCTTATCGAAATTAATACGACTCACTATAGGGA
GACCCAAGCTGGCTAGCGTTTAAACGGGCCCTCTAGAGCCACCATGAAGCCGGCGACAGGACTTTGGGTC
TGGGTGAGCCTTCTCGTGGCGGCGGGGACCGTCCAGCCCAGCGATTCTCAGTCAGTGTGTGCAGGAACGG
AGAATAAACTGAGCTCTCTCTCTGACCTGGAACAGCAGTACCGAGCCTTGCGCAAGTACTATGAAAACTG
TGAGGTTGTCATGGGCAACCTGGAGATAACCAGCATTGAGCACAACCGGGACCTCTCCTTCCTGCGGTCT
GTTCGAGAAGTCACAGGCTACGTGTTAGTGGCTCTTAATCAGTTTCGTTACCTGCCTCTGGAGAATTTAC
GCATTATTCGTGGGACAAAACTTTATGAGGATCGATATGCCTTGGCAATATTTTTAAACTACAGAAAAGA
TGGAAACTTTGGACTTCAAGAACTTGGATTAAAGAACTTGACAGAAATCCTAAATGGTGGAGTCTATGTA
GACCAGAACAAATTCCTTTGTTATGCAGACACCATTCATTGGCAAGATATTGTTCGGAACCCATGGCCTT
CCAACTTGACTCTTGTGTCAACAAATGGTAGTTCAGGATGTGGACG
